Addgene plasmid #109558: pME-GalT
Purpose: Multisite gateway vector for 5' tagging with the N-terminal sequence from zebrafish 1,4 galactosyltransferase 1 (GalT). Marks the Golgi complex.
Depositing lab: Rob Parton. Depositing organization: University of Queensland, Institute for Molecular Bioscience. Publication: In vivo cell biological screening identifies an endocytic capture mechanism for T-tubule formation. Hall TE, Martel N, Ariotti N, Xiong Z, Lo HP, Ferguson C, Rae J, Lim YW, Parton RG. Nat Commun. 2020 Jul 24;11(1):3711. doi: 10.1038/s41467-020-17486-w. PubMed 32709891.
Backbone
  Vector backbone: pDONR 221
  Vector type: Zebrafish plasmids
Growth in bacteria
  Bacterial resistance: Kanamycin, 50 μg/mL
  Growth temperature: 37°C
  Growth strain: DH5alpha
  Copy number: High Copy
Gene/Insert
  Gene/Insert name: the N-terminal sequence from zebrafish 1,4 galactosyltransferase 1 (GalT)
  Species: Synthetic
  Cloning method: Gateway Cloning
Terms and licenses: Academic/Nonprofit Terms; Industry Terms: Not Available to Industry
How to cite: pME-GalT was a gift from Rob Parton (Addgene plasmid # 109558 ; http://n2t.net/addgene:109558 ; RRID:Addgene_109558)
