[The description below was written by a language model from this plasmid's Addgene catalogue record and pLannotate feature annotations shown in this document.]
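Description:
pME-GalT is a 2.8 kb Gateway middle-entry clone built on the pDONR 221 backbone and intended as a building block for multisite Gateway assembly of zebrafish expression constructs. It is propagated in E. coli from a high-copy ColE1/pUC-type origin and selected with kanamycin through an aminoglycoside phosphotransferase (KanR) gene. The remaining annotated elements are standard donor-vector scaffolding: rrnB T1 and T2 terminators upstream of the cassette that insulate it from read-through transcription, a T7 promoter just outside attL2, and short lacI and lacZα fragments that are backbone remnants rather than functional genes. Two full-length sequence records (depositor-supplied and repository-sequenced) carry the same nine features in the same order and differ only in where the circular numbering begins.

The payload lies in the roughly 250 bp interval between attL1 and attL2. This interval is not annotated in the feature tables, but the catalogue identifies it as the N-terminal sequence of zebrafish 1,4-galactosyltransferase 1 (GalT), with the species field listed as synthetic. According to the record this segment marks the Golgi complex, so it acts as a targeting tag for whatever is fused to it. The entry clone itself contains no eukaryotic promoter, reporter or polyadenylation signal. In an LR recombination the attL-flanked GalT segment is combined with a 5' entry clone supplying a promoter, a 3' entry clone supplying the partner coding sequence, and a destination vector. This places GalT at the 5' (N-terminal) end of the resulting fusion. The record supports its use for generating Golgi-localised markers for in vivo cell biological imaging in zebrafish.
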