Features (pLannotate 1.2.2; 9 found; start..end, strand, type, name):
    121..213     +  CDS            lacI (fragment): lac repressor; lacI; The lac repressor binds to the lac operator to inhibit transcription in E. coli. This inhibition can be relieved by adding lactose or isopropyl-β-D-thiogalactopyranoside (IPTG).
    268..295     -  terminator     rrnB T2 terminator: transcription terminator T2 from the E. coli rrnB gene
    427..470     +  terminator     rrnB T1 terminator: Escherichia coli rrnB; transcription terminator T1 from the E. coli rrnB gene
    517..553     -  CDS            lacZα (fragment): LacZα fragment of β-galactosidase; lacZ fragment
    569..668     +  protein_bind   attL1: mutant version of attL; recombination site for the Gateway® LR reaction LR Clonase™
    925..1024    -  protein_bind   attL2: mutant version of attL; recombination site for the Gateway® LR reaction LR Clonase™
   1042..1060    -  promoter       T7 promoter: promoter for bacteriophage T7 RNA polymerase
   1194..2003    +  CDS            KanR: aminoglycoside phosphotransferase; aph(3')-Ia; confers resistance to kanamycin in bacteria or G418 (Geneticin®) in eukaryotes
   2150..2738    +  rep_origin     ori: high-copy-number ColE1/pMB1/pBR322/pUC origin of replication
>Addgene plasmid #109558 | pME-GalT | depositor full sequence | sequence record 206495 | Full Sequence
CTTTCCTGCGTTATCCCCTGATTCTGTGGATAACCGTATTACCGCCTTTGAGTGAGCTGATACCGCTCGC
CGCAGCCGAACGACCGAGCGCAGCGAGTCAGTGAGCGAGGAAGCGGAAGAGCGCCCAATACGCAAACCGC
CTCTCCCCGCGCGTTGGCCGATTCATTAATGCAGCTGGCACGACAGGTTTCCCGACTGGAAAGCGGGCAG
TGAGCGCAACGCAATTAATACGCGTACCGCTAGCCAGGAAGAGTTTGTAGAAACGCAAAAAGGCCATCCG
TCAGGATGGCCTTCTGCTTAGTTTGATGCCTGGCAGTTTATGGCGGGCGTCCTGCCCGCCACCCTCCGGG
CCGTTGCTTCACAACGTTCAAATCCGCTCCCGGCGGATTTGTCCTACTCAGGAGAGCGTTCACCGACAAA
CAACAGATAAAACGAAAGGCCCAGTCTTCCGACTGAGCCTTTCGTTTTATTTGATGCCTGGCAGTTCCCT
ACTCTCGCGTTAACGCTAGCATGGATGTTTTCCCAGTCACGACGTTGTAAAACGACGGCCAGTCTTAAGC
TCGGGCCCCAAATAATGATTTTATTTTGACTGATAGTGACCTGTTCGTTGCAACACATTGATGAGCAATG
CTTTTTTATAATGCCAACTTTGTACAAAAAAGCAGGCTGCCACCATGCCGGACTCCACCGGGAACTTCAG
CCTCCTGCAGCGGACCTGCTCTCTGGTGGTGCTGCTGTGCTTCTTACACATCTTTGTCACCGTCATTTAC
TACATGAGGAACTCGGACTCTCGGCCAGCTTTCGCCCAGAACCAGCAGCAGAGACCGACGATACACAGGA
AACTGGCGGAGCAGAGGGGCACCACTGAGGACAGCAGACCCGCGGCCAACGCCTCGAGCAACGGCCAGGA
GCTGCAGATCTGCGACCCAGCTTTCTTGTACAAAGTTGGCATTATAAGAAAGCATTGCTTATCAATTTGT
TGCAACGAACAGGTCACTATCAGTCAAAATAAAATCATTATTTGCCATCCAGCTGATATCCCCTATAGTG
AGTCGTATTACATGGTCATAGCTGTTTCCTGGCAGCTCTGGCCCGTGTCTCAAAATCTCTGATGTTACAT
TGCACAAGATAAAATAATATCATCATGAACAATAAAACTGTCTGCTTACATAAACAGTAATACAAGGGGT
GTTATGAGCCATATTCAACGGGAAACGTCGAGGCCGCGATTAAATTCCAACATGGATGCTGATTTATATG
GGTATAAATGGGCTCGCGATAATGTCGGGCAATCAGGTGCGACAATCTATCGCTTGTATGGGAAGCCCGA
TGCGCCAGAGTTGTTTCTGAAACATGGCAAAGGTAGCGTTGCCAATGATGTTACAGATGAGATGGTCAGA
CTAAACTGGCTGACGGAATTTATGCCTCTTCCGACCATCAAGCATTTTATCCGTACTCCTGATGATGCAT
GGTTACTCACCACTGCGATCCCCGGAAAAACAGCATTCCAGGTATTAGAAGAATATCCTGATTCAGGTGA
AAATATTGTTGATGCGCTGGCAGTGTTCCTGCGCCGGTTGCATTCGATTCCTGTTTGTAATTGTCCTTTT
AACAGCGATCGCGTATTTCGTCTCGCTCAGGCGCAATCACGAATGAATAACGGTTTGGTTGATGCGAGTG
ATTTTGATGACGAGCGTAATGGCTGGCCTGTTGAACAAGTCTGGAAAGAAATGCATAAACTTTTGCCATT
CTCACCGGATTCAGTCGTCACTCATGGTGATTTCTCACTTGATAACCTTATTTTTGACGAGGGGAAATTA
ATAGGTTGTATTGATGTTGGACGAGTCGGAATCGCAGACCGATACCAGGATCTTGCCATCCTATGGAACT
GCCTCGGTGAGTTTTCTCCTTCATTACAGAAACGGCTTTTTCAAAAATATGGTATTGATAATCCTGATAT
GAATAAATTGCAGTTTCATTTGATGCTCGATGAGTTTTTCTAATCAGAATTGGTTAATTGGTTGTAACAC
TGGCAGAGCATTACGCTGACTTGACGGGACGGCGCAAGCTCATGACCAAAATCCCTTAACGTGAGTTACG
CGTCGTTCCACTGAGCGTCAGACCCCGTAGAAAAGATCAAAGGATCTTCTTGAGATCCTTTTTTTCTGCG
CGTAATCTGCTGCTTGCAAACAAAAAAACCACCGCTACCAGCGGTGGTTTGTTTGCCGGATCAAGAGCTA
CCAACTCTTTTTCCGAAGGTAACTGGCTTCAGCAGAGCGCAGATACCAAATACTGTTCTTCTAGTGTAGC
CGTAGTTAGGCCACCACTTCAAGAACTCTGTAGCACCGCCTACATACCTCGCTCTGCTAATCCTGTTACC
AGTGGCTGCTGCCAGTGGCGATAAGTCGTGTCTTACCGGGTTGGACTCAAGACGATAGTTACCGGATAAG
GCGCAGCGGTCGGGCTGAACGGGGGGTTCGTGCACACAGCCCAGCTTGGAGCGAACGACCTACACCGAAC
TGAGATACCTACAGCGTGAGCTATGAGAAAGCGCCACGCTTCCCGAAGGGAGAAAGGCGGACAGGTATCC
GGTAAGCGGCAGGGTCGGAACAGGAGAGCGCACGAGGGAGCTTCCAGGGGGAAACGCCTGGTATCTTTAT
AGTCCTGTCGGGTTTCGCCACCTCTGACTTGAGCGTCGATTTTTGTGATGCTCGTCAGGGGGGCGGAGCC
TATGGAAAAACGCCAGCAACGCGGCCTTTTTACGGTTCCTGGCCTTTTGCTGGCCTTTTGCTCACATGTT
