Features (pLannotate 1.2.2; 9 found; start..end, strand, type, name):
      1..100     +  protein_bind   attL1: mutant version of attL; recombination site for the Gateway® LR reaction LR Clonase™
    357..456     -  protein_bind   attL2: mutant version of attL; recombination site for the Gateway® LR reaction LR Clonase™
    474..492     -  promoter       T7 promoter: promoter for bacteriophage T7 RNA polymerase
    626..1435    +  CDS            KanR: aminoglycoside phosphotransferase; aph(3')-Ia; confers resistance to kanamycin in bacteria or G418 (Geneticin®) in eukaryotes
   1582..2170    +  rep_origin     ori: high-copy-number ColE1/pMB1/pBR322/pUC origin of replication
   2353..2445    +  CDS            lacI (fragment): lac repressor; lacI; The lac repressor binds to the lac operator to inhibit transcription in E. coli. This inhibition can be relieved by adding lactose or isopropyl-β-D-thiogalactopyranoside (IPTG).
   2500..2527    -  terminator     rrnB T2 terminator: transcription terminator T2 from the E. coli rrnB gene
   2659..2702    +  terminator     rrnB T1 terminator: Escherichia coli rrnB; transcription terminator T1 from the E. coli rrnB gene
   2749..2785    -  CDS            lacZα (fragment): LacZα fragment of β-galactosidase; lacZ fragment
>Addgene plasmid #109558 | pME-GalT | addgene full sequence | sequence record 223872 | Addgene NGS Result
CAAATAATGATTTTATTTTGACTGATAGTGACCTGTTCGTTGCAACAAATTGATGAGCAATGCTTTTTTA
TAATGCCAACTTTGTACAAAAAAGCAGGCTGCCACCATGCCGGACTCCACCGGGAACTTCAGCCTCCTGC
AGCGGACCTGCTCTCTGGTGGTGCTGCTGTGCTTCTTACACATCTTTGTCACCGTCATTTACTACATGAG
GAACTCGGACTCTCGGCCAGCTTTCGCCCAGAACCAGCAGCAGAGACCGACGATACACAGGAAACTGGCG
GAGCAGAGGGGCACCACTGAGGACAGCAGACCCGCGGCCAACGCCTCGAGCAACGGCCAGGAGCTGCAGA
TCTGCGACCCAGCTTTCTTGTACAAAGTTGGCATTATAAGAAAGCATTGCTTATCAATTTGTTGCAACGA
ACAGGTCACTATCAGTCAAAATAAAATCATTATTTGCCATCCAGCTGATATCCCCTATAGTGAGTCGTAT
TACATGGTCATAGCTGTTTCCTGGCAGCTCTGGCCCGTGTCTCAAAATCTCTGATGTTACATTGCACAAG
ATAAAAATATATCATCATGAACAATAAAACTGTCTGCTTACATAAACAGTAATACAAGGGGTGTTATGAG
CCATATTCAACGGGAAACGTCGAGGCCGCGATTAAATTCCAACATGGATGCTGATTTATATGGGTATAAA
TGGGCTCGCGATAATGTCGGGCAATCAGGTGCGACAATCTATCGCTTGTATGGGAAGCCCGATGCGCCAG
AGTTGTTTCTGAAACATGGCAAAGGTAGCGTTGCCAATGATGTTACAGATGAGATGGTCAGACTAAACTG
GCTGACGGAATTTATGCCTCTTCCGACCATCAAGCATTTTATCCGTACTCCTGATGATGCATGGTTACTC
ACCACTGCGATCCCCGGAAAAACAGCATTCCAGGTATTAGAAGAATATCCTGATTCAGGTGAAAATATTG
TTGATGCGCTGGCAGTGTTCCTGCGCCGGTTGCATTCGATTCCTGTTTGTAATTGTCCTTTTAACAGCGA
TCGCGTATTTCGTCTCGCTCAGGCGCAATCACGAATGAATAACGGTTTGGTTGATGCGAGTGATTTTGAT
GACGAGCGTAATGGCTGGCCTGTTGAACAAGTCTGGAAAGAAATGCATAAACTTTTGCCATTCTCACCGG
ATTCAGTCGTCACTCATGGTGATTTCTCACTTGATAACCTTATTTTTGACGAGGGGAAATTAATAGGTTG
TATTGATGTTGGACGAGTCGGAATCGCAGACCGATACCAGGATCTTGCCATCCTATGGAACTGCCTCGGT
GAGTTTTCTCCTTCATTACAGAAACGGCTTTTTCAAAAATATGGTATTGATAATCCTGATATGAATAAAT
TGCAGTTTCATTTGATGCTCGATGAGTTTTTCTAATCAGAATTGGTTAATTGGTTGTAACACTGGCAGAG
CATTACGCTGACTTGACGGGACGGCGCAAGCTCATGACCAAAATCCCTTAACGTGAGTTACGCGTCGTTC
CACTGAGCGTCAGACCCCGTAGAAAAGATCAAAGGATCTTCTTGAGATCCTTTTTTTCTGCGCGTAATCT
GCTGCTTGCAAACAAAAAAACCACCGCTACCAGCGGTGGTTTGTTTGCCGGATCAAGAGCTACCAACTCT
TTTTCCGAAGGTAACTGGCTTCAGCAGAGCGCAGATACCAAATACTGTTCTTCTAGTGTAGCCGTAGTTA
GGCCACCACTTCAAGAACTCTGTAGCACCGCCTACATACCTCGCTCTGCTAATCCTGTTACCAGTGGCTG
CTGCCAGTGGCGATAAGTCGTGTCTTACCGGGTTGGACTCAAGACGATAGTTACCGGATAAGGCGCAGCG
GTCGGGCTGAACGGGGGGTTCGTGCACACAGCCCAGCTTGGAGCGAACGACCTACACCGAACTGAGATAC
CTACAGCGTGAGCTATGAGAAAGCGCCACGCTTCCCGAAGGGAGAAAGGCGGACAGGTATCCGGTAAGCG
GCAGGGTCGGAACAGGAGAGCGCACGAGGGAGCTTCCAGGGGGAAACGCCTGGTATCTTTATAGTCCTGT
CGGGTTTCGCCACCTCTGACTTGAGCGTCGATTTTTGTGATGCTCGTCAGGGGGGCGGAGCCTATGGAAA
AACGCCAGCAACGCGGCCTTTTTACGGTTCCTGGCCTTTTGCTGGCCTTTTGCTCACATGTTCTTTCCTG
CGTTATCCCCTGATTCTGTGGATAACCGTATTACCGCCTTTGAGTGAGCTGATACCGCTCGCCGCAGCCG
AACGACCGAGCGCAGCGAGTCAGTGAGCGAGGAAGCGGAAGAGCGCCCAATACGCAAACCGCCTCTCCCC
GCGCGTTGGCCGATTCATTAATGCAGCTGGCACGACAGGTTTCCCGACTGGAAAGCGGGCAGTGAGCGCA
ACGCAATTAATACGCGTACCGCTAGCCAGGAAGAGTTTGTAGAAACGCAAAAAGGCCATCCGTCAGGATG
GCCTTCTGCTTAGTTTGATGCCTGGCAGTTTATGGCGGGCGTCCTGCCCGCCACCCTCCGGGCCGTTGCT
TCACAACGTTCAAATCCGCTCCCGGCGGATTTGTCCTACTCAGGAGAGCGTTCACCGACAAACAACAGAT
AAAACGAAAGGCCCAGTCTTCCGACTGAGCCTTTCGTTTTATTTGATGCCTGGCAGTTCCCTACTCTCGC
GTTAACGCTAGCATGGATGTTTTCCCAGTCACGACGTTGTAAAACGACGGCCAGTCTTAAGCTCGGGCCC
